Addgene plasmid #165434: CMV-ShadowY-CBD-P2A-Clover(T153M/F223R)-Cdc42
Purpose: Expresses ShadowY-CBD and Clover(T153M/F223R)-Cdc42 in mammalian cells to monitor Cdc42 activity with FLIM imaging.
Depositing lab: Hideji Murakoshi. Depositing organization: National Institute for Physiological Sciences. Publication: Photoactivatable CaMKII induces synaptic plasticity in single synapses. Shibata ACE, Ueda HH, Eto K, Onda M, Sato A, Ohba T, Nabekura J, Murakoshi H. Nat Commun. 2021 Feb 2;12(1):751. doi: 10.1038/s41467-021-21025-6. PubMed 33531495.
Backbone
  Vector backbone: Customized Vector
  Vector type: Mammalian Expression
Growth in bacteria
  Bacterial resistance: Ampicillin, 100 μg/mL
  Growth temperature: 37°C
  Growth strain: DH5alpha
  Copy number: High Copy
Gene/Insert
  Gene/Insert name: ShadowY-CBD-P2A-Clover(T153M/F223R)-Cdc42
  Species: H. sapiens (human), Synthetic
  Insert size (bp): 2271
  Promoter: CMV
  Tag / fusion protein: ShadowY, Clover(T153M/F223R) (N terminal on insert)
  Cloning method: Restriction Enzyme; 5′ cloning site AgeI (unknown if destroyed); 3′ cloning site NotI (unknown if destroyed)
Terms and licenses: Academic/Nonprofit Terms; Industry Terms: Not Available to Industry
How to cite: CMV-ShadowY-CBD-P2A-Clover(T153M/F223R)-Cdc42 was a gift from Hideji Murakoshi (Addgene plasmid # 165434 ; http://n2t.net/addgene:165434 ; RRID:Addgene_165434)
