[The description below was written by a language model from this plasmid's Addgene catalogue record and pLannotate feature annotations shown in this document.]
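Description:
CMV-ShadowY-CBD-P2A-Clover(T153M/F223R)-Cdc42 is a mammalian expression plasmid of about 5.5 kb, built on a customized backbone, that delivers both halves of a FRET-based Cdc42 activity sensor from a single transcript. It is propagated in E. coli through a high-copy ColE1/pUC-type origin with ampicillin selection (β-lactamase under its own promoter). An f1 phage origin is also present. A very short match to an RSF origin and a small SV40 large T antigen fragment next to the polyadenylation region appear to be annotation or backbone remnants rather than functional parts. No mammalian selection marker is annotated.

The 2.3 kb insert is driven by the human CMV immediate-early enhancer and promoter and terminated by an SV40 poly(A) signal. The first open reading frame is ShadowY, which the automated annotation labels as mCitrine because of its yellow fluorescent protein ancestry. It is fused to a Cdc42-binding domain (CBD) that the feature table matches to a fragment of the effector kinase Pak3. A P2A ribosome-skipping peptide, named in the construct but not separately annotated, lies in the gap before the second unit, in which the green/yellow protein Clover carrying T153M and F223R substitutions is fused to the N-terminus of human Cdc42. The P2A arrangement yields the two proteins as separate polypeptides from one mRNA.

When Cdc42 is activated, the CBD binds it and brings the Clover donor close to the ShadowY acceptor. The resulting energy transfer shortens the donor fluorescence lifetime. The record states that the construct is used to monitor Cdc42 activity in mammalian cells by fluorescence lifetime imaging (FLIM), and the associated work concerns plasticity at single synapses.
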