Features (pLannotate 1.2.2; 13 found; start..end, strand, type, name):
     10..42      +  rep_origin     RSF ori (fragment): Plasmids containing the RSF 1030 origin of replication can be propagated in E. coli cells that contain additional plasmids with compatible origins.
    112..415     +  enhancer       CMV enhancer: human cytomegalovirus immediate early enhancer
    416..619     +  promoter       CMV promoter: human cytomegalovirus (CMV) immediate early promoter
    664..1362    +  CDS            mCitrine: mCitrine is a basic (constitutively fluorescent) yellow fluorescent protein published in 2001, derived from Aequorea victoria.
   1378..1539    +  CDS            Pak3 (fragment): PAK3_RAT - Experimental evidence at protein level: Swiss-Prot protein existence level 1. Serine/threonine protein kinase that plays a role in a variety of different signaling pathways including cytoskeleton regulation, cell migration, or cell cycle regulation. Plays a role in dendrite spine morphogenesis as well as synapse formation and plasticity. Acts as downstream effector of the small GTPases CDC42 and RAC1. Activation by the binding of active CDC42 and RAC1 results in a conformational change and a subsequent autophosphorylation on several serine and/or threonine residues. Phosphorylates M
   1621..2337    +  CDS            Clover: Clover is a basic (constitutively fluorescent) green/yellow fluorescent protein published in 2012, derived from Aequorea victoria. It is reported to be a rapidly-maturing weak dimer with high acid sensitivity.
   2359..2934    +  CDS            Cdc42: human Rho family small GTPase Cdc42
   2950..3033    +  CDS            large T antigen (fragment): large T antigen from SV40 (simian virus 40)
   3056..3177    +  polyA_signal   SV40 poly(A) signal: SV40 polyadenylation signal
   3184..3612    +  rep_origin     f1 ori (sequence partly withheld): f1 bacteriophage origin of replication; arrow indicates direction of (+) strand synthesis
   3695..3799    +  promoter       AmpR promoter: bla
   3800..4660    +  CDS            AmpR: β-lactamase; bla; confers resistance to ampicillin, carbenicillin, and related antibiotics
   4831..5419    +  rep_origin     ori: high-copy-number ColE1/pMB1/pBR322/pUC origin of replication
>Addgene plasmid #165434 | CMV-ShadowY-CBD-P2A-Clover(T153M/F223R)-Cdc42 | addgene full sequence | sequence record 325976 | Addgene NGS Result
TCCCCTGCGTTATCCCCTGATTCTGTGGATAACCGTATTACCACCATGCATTAGTTATTAATAGTAATCA
ATTACGGGGTCATTAGTTCATAGCCCATATATGGAGTTCCGCGTTACATAACTTACGGTAAATGGCCCGC
CTGGCTGACCGCCCAACGACCCCCGCCCATTGACGTCAATAATGACGTATGTTCCCATAGTAACGCCAAT
AGGGACTTTCCATTGACGTCAATGGGTGGAGTATTTACGGTAAACTGCCCACTTGGCAGTACATCAAGTG
TATCATATGCCAAGTACGCCCCCTATTGACGTCAATGACGGTAAATGGCCCGCCTGGCATTATGCCCAGT
ACATGACCTTATGGGACTTTCCTACTTGGCAGTACATCTACGTATTAGTCATCGCTATTACCATGGTGAT
GCGGTTTTGGCAGTACATCAATGGGCGTGGATAGCGGTTTGACTCACGGGGATTTCCAAGTCTCCACCCC
ATTGACGTCAATGGGAGTTTGTTTTGGCACCAAAATCAACGGGACTTTCCAAAATGTCGTAACAACTCCG
CCCCATTGACGCAAATGGGCGGTAGGCGTGTACGGTGGGAGGTCTATATAAGCAGAGCTGGTTTAGTGAA
CCGTCAGATCCGCTAGCGCTACCGGTCGCCACCATGGTGAGCAAGGGCGAGGAGCTGTTCACCGGGGTGG
TGCCCATCCTGGTCGAGCTGGACGGCGACGTAAACGGCCACAAGTTCAGCGTGTCCGGCGAGGGCGAGGG
CGATGCCACCTACGGCAAGCTGACCCTGAAGCTCATCTGCACCACCGGCAAGCTGCCCGTGCCCTGGCCC
ACCCTCGTGACCACCTTCGGCTACGGCCTGATGTGCTTCGCGCGCTATCCAGACCACATGAAGCAGCACG
ACTTCTTCAAGTCCGCCATGCCCGAAGGCTACGTCCAGGAGCGCACCATCTTCTTCAAGGACGACGGCAA
CTACAAGACCCGCGCCGAGGTGAAGTTCGAGGGCGACACCCTGGTGAACCGCATCGAGCTGAAGGGCATC
GACTTCAAGGAGGACGGCAACATCCTGGGGCACAAGCTCGAGTACGCTTGGCCCGTGGTGAATGTCTATA
TCATGGCCGACAAGCAGAAGAACGGCATCAAGGTGAACTTCTCTATCTATCATAACATCGAGGACGGCAG
CGTGCAGCTCGCCGACCACTACCAGCAGAACACCCCCATCGGCGACGGGCCCGTGCTGCTGCCCGACAAC
CACTACCTGAGCTACTCGGCTAAGCTGAGCAAAGACCCCAACGAGAAGCGCGATCACATGGTCCTGCTGG
AGTTCGTGACCGCCGCCGGGATCACTCTCGGCAGATCTCGAGGAATGAACAAAAAGAAAGAGAAAGAGCG
GCCAGAGATTTCTCTCCCTGCAGATTTTGAACACACAATTCATGTCGGTGCTGATGCTGTCACAGGGGAG
TTTACGGGAATACCAGAGCAGTGGGCCCGCTTGCTTCAGACATCAAATATCACTAAGTTGGAGCAGAAGT
GTACAGGAAGCGGAGCCACTAACTTCTCCCTGTTGAAACAAGCAGGGGATGTCGAAGAGAATCCCGGGCC
AGGATCCGGAATGGTGAGCAAGGGCGAGGAGCTGTTCACCGGGGTGGTGCCCATCCTGGTCGAGCTGGAC
GGCGACGTAAACGGCCACAAGTTCAGCGTCCGCGGCGAGGGCGAGGGCGATGCCACCAACGGCAAGCTGA
CCCTGAAGTTCATCTGCACCACCGGCAAGCTGCCCGTGCCCTGGCCCACCCTCGTGACCACCTTCGGCTA
CGGCGTGGCCTGCTTCAGCCGCTACCCCGACCACATGAAGCAGCACGACTTCTTCAAGTCCGCCATGCCC
GAAGGCTACGTCCAGGAGCGCACCATCTCTTTCAAGGACGACGGTACCTACAAGACCCGCGCCGAGGTGA
AGTTCGAGGGCGACACCCTGGTGAACCGCATCGAGCTGAAGGGCATCGACTTCAAGGAGGACGGCAACAT
CCTGGGGCACAAGCTGGAGTACAACTTCAACAGCCACAACGTCTATATCATGGCCGACAAGCAGAAGAAC
GGCATCAAGGCTAACTTCAAGATCCGCCACAACGTTGAGGACGGCAGCGTGCAGCTCGCCGACCACTACC
AGCAGAACACCCCCATCGGCGACGGCCCCGTGCTGCTGCCCGACAACCACTACCTGAGCCATCAGTCCGC
CCTGAGCAAAGACCCCAACGAGAAGCGCGATCACATGGTCCTGCTGGAGCGCGTGACCGCCGCCGGGATC
ACTCTCGGCATGGACGAGCTGTCTAAGTCCGGACTCAGGTCTCGAGGGATGCAGACAATTAAGTGTGTTG
TTGTGGGCGATGGTGCTGTTGGTAAAACATGTCTCCTGATATCCTACACAACAAACAAATTTCCATCGGA
ATATGTACCGACTGTTTTTGACAACTATGCAGTCACAGTTATGATTGGTGGAGAACCATATACTCTTGGA
CTTTTTGATACTGCAGGGCAAGAGGATTATGACAGATTACGACCGCTGAGTTATCCACAAACAGATGTAT
TTCTAGTCTGTTTTTCAGTGGTCTCTCCATCTTCATTTGAAAACGTGAAAGAAAAGTGGGTGCCTGAGAT
AACTCACCACTGTCCAAAGACTCCTTTCTTGCTTGTTGGGACTCAAATTGATCTCAGAGATGACCCCTCT
ACTATTGAGAAACTTGCCAAGAACAAACAGAAGCCTATCACTCCAGAGACTGCTGAAAAGCTGGCCCGTG
ACCTGAAGGCTGTCAAGTATGTGGAGTGTTCTGCACTTACACAGAAAGGCCTAAAGAATGTATTTGACGA
AGCAATATTGGCTGCCCTGGAGCCTCCAGAACCGAAGAAGAGCCGCAGGTGTGTGCTGCTATGAGCGGCC
GCGACACTAGATCATAATCAGCCATACCACATTTGTAGAGGTTTTACTTGCTTTAAAAAACCTCCCACAC
CTCCCCCTGAACCTGAAACATAAAATGAATGCAATTGTTGTTGTTAACTTGTTTATTGCAGCTTATAATG
GTTACAAATAAAGCAATAGCATCACAAATTTCACAAATAAAGCATTTTTTTCACTGCATTCTAGTTGTGG
TTTGTCCAAACTCATCAATGTATCTTAACGC
[126 nt withheld, positions 3182-3307]
C
[91 nt withheld, positions 3309-3399]
A
[49 nt withheld, positions 3401-3449]
CCTTTGACGTTGGAGTCCACGTTCTTT
[37 nt withheld, positions 3477-3513]
ACCCTATCTCGGTCTATTCTTTTGATTTATAAGGGATTTTGCCGATTTCGGCCTATTGGTTAAAAAATGA
GCTGATTTAACAAAAATTTAACGCGAATTTTAACAAAATATTAACGCTTACAATTTCCTCTAGATAATAA
TGGTTTCTTAGACGTCAGGTGGCACTTTTCGGGGAAATGTGCGCGGAACCCCTATTTGTTTATTTTTCTA
AATACATTCAAATATGTATCCGCTCATGAGACAATAACCCTGATAAATGCTTCAATAATATTGAAAAAGG
AAGAGTATGAGTATTCAACATTTCCGTGTCGCCCTTATTCCCTTTTTTGCGGCATTTTGCCTTCCTGTTT
TTGCTCACCCAGAAACGCTGGTGAAAGTAAAAGATGCTGAAGATCAGTTGGGTGCACGAGTGGGTTACAT
CGAACTGGATCTCAACAGCGGTAAGATCCTTGAGAGTTTTCGCCCCGAAGAACGTTTTCCAATGATGAGC
ACTTTTAAAGTTCTGCTATGTGGCGCGGTATTATCCCGTATTGACGCCGGGCAAGAGCAACTCGGTCGCC
GCATACACTATTCTCAGAATGACTTGGTTGAGTACTCACCAGTCACAGAAAAGCATCTTACGGATGGCAT
GACAGTAAGAGAATTATGCAGTGCTGCCATAACCATGAGTGATAACACTGCGGCCAACTTACTTCTGACA
ACGATCGGAGGACCGAAGGAGCTAACCGCTTTTTTGCACAACATGGGGGATCATGTAACTCGCCTTGATC
GTTGGGAACCGGAGCTGAATGAAGCCATACCAAACGACGAGCGTGACACCACGATGCCTGTAGCAATGGC
AACAACGTTGCGCAAACTATTAACTGGCGAACTACTTACTCTAGCTTCCCGGCAACAACTGATAGACTGG
ATGGAGGCGGATAAAGTTGCAGGACCACTTCTGCGCTCGGCCCTTCCGGCTGGCTGGTTTATTGCTGATA
AATCTGGAGCCGGTGAGCGTGGGTCTCGCGGTATCATTGCAGCACTGGGGCCAGATGGTAAGCCCTCCCG
TATCGTAGTTATCTACACGACGGGGAGTCAGGCAACTATGGATGAACGAAATAGACAGATCGCTGAGATA
GGTGCCTCACTGATTAAGCATTGGTAACTGTCAGACCAAGTTTACTCATATATACTTTAGATTGATTTAA
AACTTCATTTTTAATTTAAAAGGATCTAGGTGAAGATCCTTTTTGATAATCTCATGACCAAAATCCCTTA
ACGTGAGTTTTCGTTCCACTGAGCGTCAGACCCCGTAGAAAAGATCAAAGGATCTTCTTGAGATCCTTTT
TTTCTGCGCGTAATCTGCTGCTTGCAAACAAAAAAACCACCGCTACCAGCGGTGGTTTGTTTGCCGGATC
AAGAGCTACCAACTCTTTTTCCGAAGGTAACTGGCTTCAGCAGAGCGCAGATACCAAATACTGTTCTTCT
AGTGTAGCCGTAGTTAGGCCACCACTTCAAGAACTCTGTAGCACCGCCTACATACCTCGCTCTGCTAATC
CTGTTACCAGTGGCTGCTGCCAGTGGCGATAAGTCGTGTCTTACCGGGTTGGACTCAAGACGATAGTTAC
CGGATAAGGCGCAGCGGTCGGGCTGAACGGGGGGTTCGTGCACACAGCCCAGCTTGGAGCGAACGACCTA
CACCGAACTGAGATACCTACAGCGTGAGCTATGAGAAAGCGCCACGCTTCCCGAAGGGAGAAAGGCGGAC
AGGTATCCGGTAAGCGGCAGGGTCGGAACAGGAGAGCGCACGAGGGAGCTTCCAGGGGGAAACGCCTGGT
ATCTTTATAGTCCTGTCGGGTTTCGCCACCTCTGACTTGAGCGTCGATTTTTGTGATGCTCGTCAGGGGG
GCGGAGCCTATGGAAAAACGCCAGCAACGCGGCCTTTTTACGGTTCCTGGCCTTTTGCTGGCCTTTTGCT
CACATGGCTCGACAGA
